Addgene plasmid #160477: pVRC8400-SARS-CoV-2-RBD-SD1-AVI
Purpose: Expresses SARS-CoV-2 RBD-SD1 domain with single chain Fc, HRV3C protease cleavage site, and AVI tag
Depositing lab: Peter Kwong. Depositing organization: National Institute of Allergy and Infectious Diseases (NIAID). Publication: Structure-Based Design with Tag-Based Purification and In-Process Biotinylation Enable Streamlined Development of SARS-CoV-2 Spike Molecular Probes. Zhou T, Teng IT, Olia AS, Cerutti G, Gorman J, Nazzari A, Shi W, Tsybovsky Y, Wang L, Wang S, Zhang B, Zhang Y, Katsamba PS, Petrova Y, Banach BB, Fahad AS, Liu L, Lopez Acevedo SN, Madan B, Oliveira de Souza M, Pan X, Wang P, Wolfe JR, Yin M, Ho DD, Phung E, DiPiazza A, Chang LA, Abiona OM, Corbett KS, DeKosky BJ, Graham BS, Mascola JR, Misasi J, Ruckwardt T, Sullivan NJ, Shapiro L, Kwong PD. Cell Rep. 2020 Oct 27;33(4):108322. doi: 10.1016/j.celrep.2020.108322. Epub 2020 Oct 12. PubMed 33091382.
Backbone
  Vector backbone: pVRC8400
  Vector type: Mammalian Expression
Growth in bacteria
  Bacterial resistance: Kanamycin, 50 μg/mL
  Growth temperature: 37°C
  Growth strain: DH5alpha
  Copy number: Unknown
Gene/Insert
  Gene/Insert name: SARS-CoV-2-RBD-SD1
  Tag / fusion protein: scFc (N terminal on insert); HRV3C (N terminal on insert); AVI (C terminal on insert)
Terms and licenses: Academic/Nonprofit Terms; Industry Terms: Not Available to Industry
How to cite: pVRC8400-SARS-CoV-2-RBD-SD1-AVI was a gift from Peter Kwong (Addgene plasmid # 160477 ; http://n2t.net/addgene:160477 ; RRID:Addgene_160477)
