[The description below was written by a language model from this plasmid's Addgene catalogue record and pLannotate feature annotations shown in this document.]
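Description:
pVRC8400-SARS-CoV-2-RBD-SD1-AVI is a 6,636-nt mammalian expression plasmid built on the pVRC8400 backbone and designed to produce a secreted, tag-purifiable fragment of the SARS-CoV-2 spike protein. It is propagated in E. coli through a high-copy ColE1/pUC-type origin and selected with kanamycin via an aph(3')-Ia aminoglycoside phosphotransferase gene. Short fragments of bla, rop, the pBR322 bom region and a Tn903 transposase also appear in the annotation, and these look like non-functional remnants of the backbone's construction. The two sequence records, one from the depositor and one from repository sequencing, have the same length and the same feature order, differing only in where numbering starts.

Expression is driven by the human CMV immediate-early enhancer and promoter. These are followed by a truncated HTLV-1 LTR segment and a modified CMV intron A fragment, which together act as a 5' leader to boost transcript processing and expression, and transcription ends at a bovine growth hormone polyadenylation signal. The open reading frame begins with a short match to a mouse immunoglobulin heavy-chain variable gene, most likely a secretion leader. Human IgG1 constant-region sequence follows, corresponding to the single-chain Fc (scFc) listed in the catalogue. Next is a spike fragment covering the receptor-binding domain and adjacent subdomain 1. According to the record, an HRV3C protease site separates the N-terminal scFc from the spike portion and an AVI tag sits at the C terminus, although neither short element is annotated in the feature tables.

This layout supports Fc-based affinity capture of the fusion, site-specific biotinylation at the AVI tag, and protease release of the RBD-SD1 domain. The associated publication describes this approach for making biotinylated spike molecular probes.
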