Features (pLannotate 1.2.2; 15 found; start..end, strand, type, name):
    137..235     +  misc_feature   bom (fragment): basis of mobility region from pBR322
    321..700     +  enhancer       CMV enhancer: human cytomegalovirus immediate early enhancer
    701..904     +  promoter       CMV promoter: human cytomegalovirus (CMV) immediate early promoter
    993..1220    +  LTR            5' LTR (truncated) (fragment): truncated 5' long terminal repeat (LTR) from human T-cell leukemia virus (HTLV) type 1
   1224..1334    +  intron         CMV intron (fragment): modified intron A from human cytomegalovirus
   1385..1453    +  CDS            Ighv1-61 (fragment): HVM05_MOUSE - Also known as Igh-VJ558. Experimental evidence at protein level: Swiss-Prot protein existence level 1. From Mus musculus (Mouse).
   1787..2803    +  CDS            IGHG1: IGHG1_HUMAN - Experimental evidence at protein level: Swiss-Prot protein existence level 1. Constant region of immunoglobulin heavy chains. Immunoglobulins, also known as antibodies, are membrane-bound or secreted glycoproteins produced by B lymphocytes. In the recognition phase of humoral immunity, the membrane-bound immunoglobulins serve as receptors which, upon binding of a specific antigen, trigger the clonal expansion and differentiation of B lymphocytes into immunoglobulins- secreting plasma cells. Secreted immunoglobulins mediate the effector phase of humoral immunity, which results in
   2858..3526    +  CDS            S (fragment): SPIKE_SARS2 - Experimental evidence at protein level: Swiss-Prot protein existence level 1. [Spike glycoprotein]: May down-regulate host tetherin (BST2) by lysosomal degradation, thereby counteracting its antiviral activity. From Severe acute respiratory syndrome coronavirus 2 (2019-nCoV) (SARS-CoV-2).
   3624..3848    +  polyA_signal   bGH poly(A) signal: bovine growth hormone polyadenylation signal
   4386..4974    -  rep_origin     ori: high-copy-number ColE1/pMB1/pBR322/pUC origin of replication
   5146..5217    -  CDS            bla(M) (fragment): β-lactamase lacking the signal sequence; bla(M); allows cytosolic expression of β-lactamase
   5229..5375    -  CDS            TRA2_ECOLX (fragment): Protein predicted: Swiss-Prot protein existence level 4. Required for transposition of transposon Tn903. From Escherichia coli.
   5516..6331    -  CDS            KanR: aminoglycoside phosphotransferase; aph(3')-Ia; confers resistance to kanamycin in bacteria or G418 (Geneticin®) in eukaryotes
   6454..6541    -  promoter       AmpR promoter (fragment): bla
   6636..35      +  CDS            rop (fragment) (across the origin): Rop protein, which maintains plasmids at low copy number; rop
>Addgene plasmid #160477 | pVRC8400-SARS-CoV-2-RBD-SD1-AVI | depositor full sequence | sequence record 310799 | pVRC8400-SARS-CoV-2-RBD-SD1-AVI
TCGCGCGTTTCGGTGATGACGGTGAAAACCTCTGACACATGCAGCTCCCGGAGACGGTCACAGCTTGTCT
GTAAGCGGATGCCGGGAGCAGACAAGCCCGTCAGGGCGCGTCAGCGGGTGTTGGCGGGTGTCGGGGCTGG
CTTAACTATGCGGCATCAGAGCAGATTGTACTGAGAGTGCACCATATGCGGTGTGAAATACCGCACAGAT
GCGTAAGGAGAAAATACCGCATCAGATTGGCTATTGGCCATTGCATACGTTGTATCCATATCATAATATG
TACATTTATATTGGCTCATGTCCAACATTACCGCCATGTTGACATTGATTATTGACTAGTTATTAATAGT
AATCAATTACGGGGTCATTAGTTCATAGCCCATATATGGAGTTCCGCGTTACATAACTTACGGTAAATGG
CCCGCCTGGCTGACCGCCCAACGACCCCCGCCCATTGACGTCAATAATGACGTATGTTCCCATAGTAACG
CCAATAGGGACTTTCCATTGACGTCAATGGGTGGAGTATTTACGGTAAACTGCCCACTTGGCAGTACATC
AAGTGTATCATATGCCAAGTACGCCCCCTATTGACGTCAATGACGGTAAATGGCCCGCCTGGCATTATGC
CCAGTACATGACCTTATGGGACTTTCCTACTTGGCAGTACATCTACGTATTAGTCATCGCTATTACCATG
GTGATGCGGTTTTGGCAGTACATCAATGGGCGTGGATAGCGGTTTGACTCACGGGGATTTCCAAGTCTCC
ACCCCATTGACGTCAATGGGAGTTTGTTTTGGCACCAAAATCAACGGGACTTTCCAAAATGTCGTAACAA
CTCCGCCCCATTGACGCAAATGGGCGGTAGGCGTGTACGGTGGGAGGTCTATATAAGCAGAGCTCGTTTA
GTGAACCGTCAGATCGCCTGGAGACGCCATCCACGCTGTTTTGACCTCCATAGAAGACACCGGGACCGAT
CCAGCCTCCATCGGCTCGCATCTCTCCTTCACGCGCCCGCCGCCCTACCTGAGGCCGCCATCCACGCCGG
TTGAGTCGCGTTCTGCCGCCTCCCGCCTGTGGTGCCTCCTGAACTGCGTCCGCCGTCTAGGTAAGTTTAA
AGCTCAGGTCGAGACCGGGCCTTTGTCCGGCGCTCCCTTGGAGCCTACCTAGACTCAGCCGGCTCTCCAC
GCTTTGCCTGACCCTGCTTGCTCAACTCTAGTTAACGGTGGAGGGCAGTGTAGTCTGAGCAGTACTCGTT
GCTGCCGCGCGCGCCACCAGACATAATAGCTGACAGACTAACAGACTGTTCCTTTCCATGGGTCTTTTCT
GCAGTCACCGTCGTCGACACGTGTGATCAGATATCGCGGCCGCTCTAGACCACCATGGGATGGTCATGTA
TCATCCTTTTTCTAGTAGCAACTGCAACCGGTGTACATTCCGCACCAGAGCTGCTGGGAGGACCTAGCGT
GTTCCTGTTTCCCCCTAAGCCTAAGGACACCCTGATGATCAGCCGGACCCCAGAGGTGACATGCGTGGTG
GTGGACGTGTCCCACGAGGACCCCGAGGTGAAGTTCAACTGGTACGTGGATGGCGTGGAGGTGCACAATG
CCAAGACCAAGCCAAGGGAGGAGCAGTACAACTCTACCTATCGCGTGGTGAGCGTGCTGACAGTGCTGCA
CCAGGACTGGCTGAACGGCAAGGAGTACAAGTGTAAGGTGTCTAATAAGGCCCTGCCTGCCCCAATCGAG
AAGACCATCAGCAAGGCAAAGGGACAGCCAAGGGAGCCTCAGGTGTATACCCTGCCACCCAGCCGCGACG
AGCTGACAAAGAACCAGGTGTCCCTGTACTGCCTGGTGAAGGGCTTCTATCCTTCCGATATCGCCGTGGA
GTGGGAGTCTAATGGCCAGCCAGAGAACAATTACAAGACCACACCTCCAGTGCTGGACTCCGATGGCTCT
TTCTTTCTGTATTCCAAGCTGACCGTGGATAAGAGCCGGTGGCAGCAGGGCAACGTGTTTAGCTGTTCCG
TGATGCACGAGGCCCTGCACAATCACTACACACAGAAGTCTCTGAGCCTGTCCCCCGGCAAGGGAGGAGG
AGGCAGCGGCGGAGGAGGCTCCGGAGGCGGCGGCTCTGGCGGCGGCGGCAGCGCCCCTGAACTGCTGGGA
GGACCAAGCGTGTTCCTGTTTCCACCTAAGCCCAAAGATACCCTGATGATCTCCAGGACCCCTGAAGTCA
CCTGCGTGGTCGTGGACGTGTCTCATGAGGACCCCGAAGTCAAGTTCAACTGGTACGTGGACGGAGTCGA
AGTCCATAACGCCAAGACCAAGCCTAGAGAAGAGCAGTACAACTCCACCTATAGAGTGGTGTCTGTGCTG
ACAGTGCTGCATCAGGATTGGCTGAATGGCAAGGAATATAAGTGTAAGGTGAGCAATAAGGCCCTGCCCG
CCCCTATCGAGAAGACCATCTCTAAAGCCAAAGGACAGCCAAGGGAGCCACAGGTGTATACACTGCCACC
CAGCCGGGACGAGCTGACCAAGAACCAGGTGAGCCTGACATGTCTGGTCAAGGGCTTCTACCCCAGTGAC
ATTGCTGTGGAGTGGGAGTCCAATGGCCAGCCTGAGAACAATTATAAAACTACCCCACCAGTGCTGGACA
GCGATGGCTCCTTCTTTCTGACCAGCAAGCTGACAGTGGATAAGTCCCGCTGGCAGCAGGGAAACGTGTT
TTCTTGTAGCGTGATGCATGAGGCCCTGCATAACCACTACACCCAGAAGTCCCTGTCTCTGAGCCCAGGC
AAGGGAGGCAGCGGAGGCGGAGGCAGCGGAGGCCTGGAGGTGCTGTTCCAGGGCCCCAGGGTGCAGCCTA
CCGAGTCCATCGTGCGCTTTCCCAATATCACAAACCTGTGCCCTTTTGGCGAGGTGTTCAACGCAACCAG
GTTCGCCAGCGTGTACGCATGGAATAGGAAGCGCATCTCCAACTGCGTGGCCGACTATTCTGTGCTGTAC
AACAGCGCCTCCTTCTCTACCTTTAAGTGCTATGGCGTGAGCCCCACAAAGCTGAATGACCTGTGCTTTA
CCAACGTGTACGCCGATTCCTTCGTGATCAGGGGCGACGAGGTGCGCCAGATCGCACCAGGACAGACAGG
CAAGATCGCAGACTACAATTATAAGCTGCCTGACGATTTCACCGGCTGCGTGATCGCCTGGAACTCTAAC
AATCTGGATAGCAAAGTGGGCGGCAACTACAATTATCTGTACCGGCTGTTTAGAAAGTCTAATCTGAAGC
CATTCGAGAGGGACATCTCCACAGAAATCTACCAGGCCGGCTCTACCCCCTGCAATGGCGTGGAGGGCTT
TAACTGTTATTTCCCTCTGCAGAGCTACGGCTTCCAGCCAACAAACGGCGTGGGCTATCAGCCCTACCGC
GTGGTGGTGCTGTCTTTTGAGCTGCTGCACGCACCTGCAACAGTGTGCGGACCAAAGAAGAGCACCAATC
TGGTGAAGAACAAGTGCGTGAACTTCGGAGGAGGCCTGGTGCCACAGCAGAGCGGAGGCCTGAACGACAT
CTTCGAGGCCCAGAAGATCGAGTGGCACGAGGGCTGATGAGGATCCAGATCTGCTGTGCCTTCTAGTTGC
CAGCCATCTGTTGTTTGCCCCTCCCCCGTGCCTTCCTTGACCCTGGAAGGTGCCACTCCCACTGTCCTTT
CCTAATAAAATGAGGAAATTGCATCGCATTGTCTGAGTAGGTGTCATTCTATTCTGGGGGGTGGGGTGGG
GCAGGACAGCAAGGGGGAGGATTGGGAAGACAATAGCAGGCATGCTGGGGATGCGGTGGGCTCTATGGGT
ACCCAGGTGCTGAAGAATTGACCCGGTTCCTCCTGGGCCAGAAAGAAGCAGGCACATCCCCTTCTCTGTG
ACACACCCTGTCCACGCCCCTGGTTCTTAGTTCCAGCCCCACTCATAGGACACTCATAGCTCAGGAGGGC
TCCGCCTTCAATCCCACCCGCTAAAGTACTTGGAGCGGTCTCTCCCTCCCTCATCAGCCCACCAAACCAA
ACCTAGCCTCCAAGAGTGGGAAGAAATTAAAGCAAGATAGGCTATTAAGTGCAGAGGGAGAGAAAATGCC
TCCAACATGTGAGGAAGTAATGAGAGAAATCATAGAATTTTAAGGCCATGATTTAAGGCCATCATGGCCT
TAATCTTCCGCTTCCTCGCTCACTGACTCGCTGCGCTCGGTCGTTCGGCTGCGGCGAGCGGTATCAGCTC
ACTCAAAGGCGGTAATACGGTTATCCACAGAATCAGGGGATAACGCAGGAAAGAACATGTGAGCAAAAGG
CCAGCAAAAGGCCAGGAACCGTAAAAAGGCCGCGTTGCTGGCGTTTTTCCATAGGCTCCGCCCCCCTGAC
GAGCATCACAAAAATCGACGCTCAAGTCAGAGGTGGCGAAACCCGACAGGACTATAAAGATACCAGGCGT
TTCCCCCTGGAAGCTCCCTCGTGCGCTCTCCTGTTCCGACCCTGCCGCTTACCGGATACCTGTCCGCCTT
TCTCCCTTCGGGAAGCGTGGCGCTTTCTCATAGCTCACGCTGTAGGTATCTCAGTTCGGTGTAGGTCGTT
CGCTCCAAGCTGGGCTGTGTGCACGAACCCCCCGTTCAGCCCGACCGCTGCGCCTTATCCGGTAACTATC
GTCTTGAGTCCAACCCGGTAAGACACGACTTATCGCCACTGGCAGCAGCCACTGGTAACAGGATTAGCAG
AGCGAGGTATGTAGGCGGTGCTACAGAGTTCTTGAAGTGGTGGCCTAACTACGGCTACACTAGAAGAACA
GTATTTGGTATCTGCGCTCTGCTGAAGCCAGTTACCTTCGGAAAAAGAGTTGGTAGCTCTTGATCCGGCA
AACAAACCACCGCTGGTAGCGGTGGTTTTTTTGTTTGCAAGCAGCAGATTACGCGCAGAAAAAAAGGATC
TCAAGAAGATCCTTTGATCTTTTCTACGGGGTCTGACGCTCAGTGGAACGAAAACTCACGTTAAGGGATT
TTGGTCATGAGATTATCAAAAAGGATCTTCACCTAGATCCTTTTAAATTAAAAATGAAGTTTTAAATCAA
TCTAAAGTATATATGAGTAAACTTGGTCTGACAGTTACCAATGCTTAATCAGTGAGGCACCTATCTCAGC
GATCTGTCTATTTCGTTCATCCATAGTTGCCTGACTCGGGGGGGGGGGGCGCTGAGGTCTGCCTCGTGAA
GAAGGTGTTGCTGACTCATACCAGGCCTGAATCGCCCCATCATCCAGCCAGAAAGTGAGGGAGCCACGGT
TGATGAGAGCTTTGTTGTAGGTGGACCAGTTGGTGATTTTGAACTTTTGCTTTGCCACGGAACGGTCTGC
GTTGTCGGGAAGATGCGTGATCTGATCCTTCAACTCAGCAAAAGTTCGATTTATTCAACAAAGCCGCCGT
CCCGTCAAGTCAGCGTAATGCTCTGCCAGTGTTACAACCAATTAACCAATTCTGATTAGAAAAACTCATC
GAGCATCAAATGAAACTGCAATTTATTCATATCAGGATTATCAATACCATATTTTTGAAAAAGCCGTTTC
TGTAATGAAGGAGAAAACTCACCGAGGCAGTTCCATAGGATGGCAAGATCCTGGTATCGGTCTGCGATTC
CGACTCGTCCAACATCAATACAACCTATTAATTTCCCCTCGTCAAAAATAAGGTTATCAAGTGAGAAATC
ACCATGAGTGACGACTGAATCCGGTGAGAATGGCAAAAGCTTATGCATTTCTTTCCAGACTTGTTCAACA
GGCCAGCCATTACGCTCGTCATCAAAATCACTCGCATCAACCAAACCGTTATTCATTCGTGATTGCGCCT
GAGCGAGACGAAATACGCGATCGCTGTTAAAAGGACAATTACAAACAGGAATCGAATGCAACCGGCGCAG
GAACACTGCCAGCGCATCAACAATATTTTCACCTGAATCAGGATATTCTTCTAATACCTGGAATGCTGTT
TTCCCGGGGATCGCAGTGGTGAGTAACCATGCATCATCAGGAGTACGGATAAAATGCTTGATGGTCGGAA
GAGGCATAAATTCCGTCAGCCAGTTTAGTCTGACCATCTCATCTGTAACATCATTGGCAACGCTACCTTT
GCCATGTTTCAGAAACAACTCTGGCGCATCGGGCTTCCCATACAATCGATAGATTGTCGCACCTGATTGC
CCGACATTATCGCGAGCCCATTTATACCCATATAAATCAGCATCCATGTTGGAATTTAATCGCGGCCTCG
AGCAAGACGTTTCCCGTTGAATATGGCTCATAACACCCCTTGTATTACTGTTTATGTAAGCAGACAGTTT
TATTGTTCATGATGATATATTTTTATCTTGTGCAATGTAACATCAGAGATTTTGAGACACAACGTGGCTT
TCCCCCCCCCCCCATTATTGAAGCATTTATCAGGGTTATTGTCTCATGAGCGGATACATATTTGAATGTA
TTTAGAAAAATAAACAAATAGGGGTTCCGCGCACATTTCCCCGAAAAGTGCCACCTGACGTCTAAGAAAC
CATTATTATCATGACATTAACCTATAAAAATAGGCGTATCACGAGGCCCTTTCGTC
