Features (pLannotate 1.2.2; 15 found; start..end, strand, type, name):
    168..547     +  enhancer       CMV enhancer: human cytomegalovirus immediate early enhancer
    548..751     +  promoter       CMV promoter: human cytomegalovirus (CMV) immediate early promoter
    840..1067    +  LTR            5' LTR (truncated) (fragment): truncated 5' long terminal repeat (LTR) from human T-cell leukemia virus (HTLV) type 1
   1071..1181    +  intron         CMV intron (fragment): modified intron A from human cytomegalovirus
   1232..1300    +  CDS            Ighv1-61 (fragment): HVM05_MOUSE - Also known as Igh-VJ558. Experimental evidence at protein level: Swiss-Prot protein existence level 1. From Mus musculus (Mouse).
   1634..2650    +  CDS            IGHG1: IGHG1_HUMAN - Experimental evidence at protein level: Swiss-Prot protein existence level 1. Constant region of immunoglobulin heavy chains. Immunoglobulins, also known as antibodies, are membrane-bound or secreted glycoproteins produced by B lymphocytes. In the recognition phase of humoral immunity, the membrane-bound immunoglobulins serve as receptors which, upon binding of a specific antigen, trigger the clonal expansion and differentiation of B lymphocytes into immunoglobulins- secreting plasma cells. Secreted immunoglobulins mediate the effector phase of humoral immunity, which results in
   2705..3373    +  CDS            S (fragment): SPIKE_SARS2 - Experimental evidence at protein level: Swiss-Prot protein existence level 1. [Spike glycoprotein]: May down-regulate host tetherin (BST2) by lysosomal degradation, thereby counteracting its antiviral activity. From Severe acute respiratory syndrome coronavirus 2 (2019-nCoV) (SARS-CoV-2).
   3471..3695    +  polyA_signal   bGH poly(A) signal: bovine growth hormone polyadenylation signal
   4233..4821    -  rep_origin     ori: high-copy-number ColE1/pMB1/pBR322/pUC origin of replication
   4993..5064    -  CDS            bla(M) (fragment): β-lactamase lacking the signal sequence; bla(M); allows cytosolic expression of β-lactamase
   5076..5222    -  CDS            TRA2_ECOLX (fragment): Protein predicted: Swiss-Prot protein existence level 4. Required for transposition of transposon Tn903. From Escherichia coli.
   5363..6178    -  CDS            KanR: aminoglycoside phosphotransferase; aph(3')-Ia; confers resistance to kanamycin in bacteria or G418 (Geneticin®) in eukaryotes
   6301..6388    -  promoter       AmpR promoter (fragment): bla
   6483..6518    +  CDS            rop (fragment): Rop protein, which maintains plasmids at low copy number; rop
   6620..82      +  misc_feature   bom (fragment) (across the origin): basis of mobility region from pBR322
>Addgene plasmid #160477 | pVRC8400-SARS-CoV-2-RBD-SD1-AVI | addgene full sequence | sequence record 314421 | Addgene NGS Result
CATCAGAGCAGATTGTACTGAGAGTGCACCATATGCGGTGTGAAATACCGCACAGATGCGTAAGGAGAAA
ATACCGCATCAGATTGGCTATTGGCCATTGCATACGTTGTATCCATATCATAATATGTACATTTATATTG
GCTCATGTCCAACATTACCGCCATGTTGACATTGATTATTGACTAGTTATTAATAGTAATCAATTACGGG
GTCATTAGTTCATAGCCCATATATGGAGTTCCGCGTTACATAACTTACGGTAAATGGCCCGCCTGGCTGA
CCGCCCAACGACCCCCGCCCATTGACGTCAATAATGACGTATGTTCCCATAGTAACGCCAATAGGGACTT
TCCATTGACGTCAATGGGTGGAGTATTTACGGTAAACTGCCCACTTGGCAGTACATCAAGTGTATCATAT
GCCAAGTACGCCCCCTATTGACGTCAATGACGGTAAATGGCCCGCCTGGCATTATGCCCAGTACATGACC
TTATGGGACTTTCCTACTTGGCAGTACATCTACGTATTAGTCATCGCTATTACCATGGTGATGCGGTTTT
GGCAGTACATCAATGGGCGTGGATAGCGGTTTGACTCACGGGGATTTCCAAGTCTCCACCCCATTGACGT
CAATGGGAGTTTGTTTTGGCACCAAAATCAACGGGACTTTCCAAAATGTCGTAACAACTCCGCCCCATTG
ACGCAAATGGGCGGTAGGCGTGTACGGTGGGAGGTCTATATAAGCAGAGCTCGTTTAGTGAACCGTCAGA
TCGCCTGGAGACGCCATCCACGCTGTTTTGACCTCCATAGAAGACACCGGGACCGATCCAGCCTCCATCG
GCTCGCATCTCTCCTTCACGCGCCCGCCGCCCTACCTGAGGCCGCCATCCACGCCGGTTGAGTCGCGTTC
TGCCGCCTCCCGCCTGTGGTGCCTCCTGAACTGCGTCCGCCGTCTAGGTAAGTTTAAAGCTCAGGTCGAG
ACCGGGCCTTTGTCCGGCGCTCCCTTGGAGCCTACCTAGACTCAGCCGGCTCTCCACGCTTTGCCTGACC
CTGCTTGCTCAACTCTAGTTAACGGTGGAGGGCAGTGTAGTCTGAGCAGTACTCGTTGCTGCCGCGCGCG
CCACCAGACATAATAGCTGACAGACTAACAGACTGTTCCTTTCCATGGGTCTTTTCTGCAGTCACCGTCG
TCGACACGTGTGATCAGATATCGCGGCCGCTCTAGACCACCATGGGATGGTCATGTATCATCCTTTTTCT
AGTAGCAACTGCAACCGGTGTACATTCCGCACCAGAGCTGCTGGGAGGACCTAGCGTGTTCCTGTTTCCC
CCTAAGCCTAAGGACACCCTGATGATCAGCCGGACCCCAGAGGTGACATGCGTGGTGGTGGACGTGTCCC
ACGAGGACCCCGAGGTGAAGTTCAACTGGTACGTGGATGGCGTGGAGGTGCACAATGCCAAGACCAAGCC
AAGGGAGGAGCAGTACAACTCTACCTATCGCGTGGTGAGCGTGCTGACAGTGCTGCACCAGGACTGGCTG
AACGGCAAGGAGTACAAGTGTAAGGTGTCTAATAAGGCCCTGCCTGCCCCAATCGAGAAGACCATCAGCA
AGGCAAAGGGACAGCCAAGGGAGCCTCAGGTGTATACCCTGCCACCCAGCCGCGACGAGCTGACAAAGAA
CCAGGTGTCCCTGTACTGCCTGGTGAAGGGCTTCTATCCTTCCGATATCGCCGTGGAGTGGGAGTCTAAT
GGCCAGCCAGAGAACAATTACAAGACCACACCTCCAGTGCTGGACTCCGATGGCTCTTTCTTTCTGTATT
CCAAGCTGACCGTGGATAAGAGCCGGTGGCAGCAGGGCAACGTGTTTAGCTGTTCCGTGATGCACGAGGC
CCTGCACAATCACTACACACAGAAGTCTCTGAGCCTGTCCCCCGGCAAGGGAGGAGGAGGCAGCGGCGGA
GGAGGCTCCGGAGGCGGCGGCTCTGGCGGCGGCGGCAGCGCCCCTGAACTGCTGGGAGGACCAAGCGTGT
TCCTGTTTCCACCTAAGCCCAAAGATACCCTGATGATCTCCAGGACCCCTGAAGTCACCTGCGTGGTCGT
GGACGTGTCTCATGAGGACCCCGAAGTCAAGTTCAACTGGTACGTGGACGGAGTCGAAGTCCATAACGCC
AAGACCAAGCCTAGAGAAGAGCAGTACAACTCCACCTATAGAGTGGTGTCTGTGCTGACAGTGCTGCATC
AGGATTGGCTGAATGGCAAGGAATATAAGTGTAAGGTGAGCAATAAGGCCCTGCCCGCCCCTATCGAGAA
GACCATCTCTAAAGCCAAAGGACAGCCAAGGGAGCCACAGGTGTATACACTGCCACCCAGCCGGGACGAG
CTGACCAAGAACCAGGTGAGCCTGACATGTCTGGTCAAGGGCTTCTACCCCAGTGACATTGCTGTGGAGT
GGGAGTCCAATGGCCAGCCTGAGAACAATTATAAAACTACCCCACCAGTGCTGGACAGCGATGGCTCCTT
CTTTCTGACCAGCAAGCTGACAGTGGATAAGTCCCGCTGGCAGCAGGGAAACGTGTTTTCTTGTAGCGTG
ATGCATGAGGCCCTGCATAACCACTACACCCAGAAGTCCCTGTCTCTGAGCCCAGGCAAGGGAGGCAGCG
GAGGCGGAGGCAGCGGAGGCCTGGAGGTGCTGTTTCAGGGCCCTAGGGTGCAGCCTACCGAGTCCATCGT
GCGCTTTCCCAATATCACAAACCTGTGCCCTTTTGGCGAGGTGTTCAACGCAACCAGGTTCGCCAGCGTG
TACGCATGGAATAGGAAGCGCATCTCCAACTGCGTGGCCGACTATTCTGTGCTGTACAACAGCGCCTCCT
TCTCTACCTTTAAGTGCTATGGCGTGAGCCCCACAAAGCTGAATGACCTGTGCTTTACCAACGTGTACGC
CGATTCCTTCGTGATCAGGGGCGACGAGGTGCGCCAGATCGCACCAGGACAGACAGGCAAGATCGCAGAC
TACAATTATAAGCTGCCTGACGATTTCACCGGCTGCGTGATCGCCTGGAACTCTAACAATCTGGATAGCA
AAGTGGGCGGCAACTACAATTATCTGTACCGGCTGTTTAGAAAGTCTAATCTGAAGCCATTCGAGAGGGA
CATCTCCACAGAAATCTACCAGGCCGGCTCTACCCCCTGCAATGGCGTGGAGGGCTTTAACTGTTATTTC
CCTCTGCAGAGCTACGGCTTCCAGCCAACAAACGGCGTGGGCTATCAGCCCTACCGCGTGGTGGTGCTGT
CTTTTGAGCTGCTGCACGCACCTGCAACAGTGTGCGGACCAAAGAAGAGCACCAATCTGGTGAAGAACAA
GTGCGTGAACTTCGGAGGAGGCCTGGTGCCACAGCAGAGCGGAGGCCTGAACGACATCTTCGAGGCCCAG
AAGATCGAGTGGCACGAGGGCTGATGAGGATCCAGATCTGCTGTGCCTTCTAGTTGCCAGCCATCTGTTG
TTTGCCCCTCCCCCGTGCCTTCCTTGACCCTGGAAGGTGCCACTCCCACTGTCCTTTCCTAATAAAATGA
GGAAATTGCATCGCATTGTCTGAGTAGGTGTCATTCTATTCTGGGGGGTGGGGTGGGGCAGGACAGCAAG
GGGGAGGATTGGGAAGACAATAGCAGGCATGCTGGGGATGCGGTGGGCTCTATGGGTACCCAGGTGCTGA
AGAATTGACCCGGTTCCTCCTGGGCCAGAAAGAAGCAGGCACATCCCCTTCTCTGTGACACACCCTGTCC
ACGCCCCTGGTTCTTAGTTCCAGCCCCACTCATAGGACACTCATAGCTCAGGAGGGCTCCGCCTTCAATC
CCACCCGCTAAAGTACTTGGAGCGGTCTCTCCCTCCCTCATCAGCCCACCAAACCAAACCTAGCCTCCAA
GAGTGGGAAGAAATTAAAGCAAGATAGGCTATTAAGTGCAGAGGGAGAGAAAATGCCTCCAACATGTGAG
GAAGTAATGAGAGAAATCATAGAATTTTAAGGCCATGATTTAAGGCCATCATGGCCTTAATCTTCCGCTT
CCTCGCTCACTGACTCGCTGCGCTCGGTCGTTCGGCTGCGGCGAGCGGTATCAGCTCACTCAAAGGCGGT
AATACGGTTATCCACAGAATCAGGGGATAACGCAGGAAAGAACATGTGAGCAAAAGGCCAGCAAAAGGCC
AGGAACCGTAAAAAGGCCGCGTTGCTGGCGTTTTTCCATAGGCTCCGCCCCCCTGACGAGCATCACAAAA
ATCGACGCTCAAGTCAGAGGTGGCGAAACCCGACAGGACTATAAAGATACCAGGCGTTTCCCCCTGGAAG
CTCCCTCGTGCGCTCTCCTGTTCCGACCCTGCCGCTTACCGGATACCTGTCCGCCTTTCTCCCTTCGGGA
AGCGTGGCGCTTTCTCATAGCTCACGCTGTAGGTATCTCAGTTCGGTGTAGGTCGTTCGCTCCAAGCTGG
GCTGTGTGCACGAACCCCCCGTTCAGCCCGACCGCTGCGCCTTATCCGGTAACTATCGTCTTGAGTCCAA
CCCGGTAAGACACGACTTATCGCCACTGGCAGCAGCCACTGGTAACAGGATTAGCAGAGCGAGGTATGTA
GGCGGTGCTACAGAGTTCTTGAAGTGGTGGCCTAACTACGGCTACACTAGAAGAACAGTATTTGGTATCT
GCGCTCTGCTGAAGCCAGTTACCTTCGGAAAAAGAGTTGGTAGCTCTTGATCCGGCAAACAAACCACCGC
TGGTAGCGGTGGTTTTTTTGTTTGCAAGCAGCAGATTACGCGCAGAAAAAAAGGATCTCAAGAAGATCCT
TTGATCTTTTCTACGGGGTCTGACGCTCAGTGGAACGAAAACTCACGTTAAGGGATTTTGGTCATGAGAT
TATCAAAAAGGATCTTCACCTAGATCCTTTTAAATTAAAAATGAAGTTTTAAATCAATCTAAAGTATATA
TGAGTAAACTTGGTCTGACAGTTACCAATGCTTAATCAGTGAGGCACCTATCTCAGCGATCTGTCTATTT
CGTTCATCCATAGTTGCCTGACTCGGGGGGGGGGGGCGCTGAGGTCTGCCTCGTGAAGAAGGTGTTGCTG
ACTCATACCAGGCCTGAATCGCCCCATCATCCAGCCAGAAAGTGAGGGAGCCACGGTTGATGAGAGCTTT
GTTGTAGGTGGACCAGTTGGTGATTTTGAACTTTTGCTTTGCCACGGAACGGTCTGCGTTGTCGGGAAGA
TGCGTGATCTGATCCTTCAACTCAGCAAAAGTTCGATTTATTCAACAAAGCCGCCGTCCCGTCAAGTCAG
CGTAATGCTCTGCCAGTGTTACAACCAATTAACCAATTCTGATTAGAAAAACTCATCGAGCATCAAATGA
AACTGCAATTTATTCATATCAGGATTATCAATACCATATTTTTGAAAAAGCCGTTTCTGTAATGAAGGAG
AAAACTCACCGAGGCAGTTCCATAGGATGGCAAGATCCTGGTATCGGTCTGCGATTCCGACTCGTCCAAC
ATCAATACAACCTATTAATTTCCCCTCGTCAAAAATAAGGTTATCAAGTGAGAAATCACCATGAGTGACG
ACTGAATCCGGTGAGAATGGCAAAAGCTTATGCATTTCTTTCCAGACTTGTTCAACAGGCCAGCCATTAC
GCTCGTCATCAAAATCACTCGCATCAACCAAACCGTTATTCATTCGTGATTGCGCCTGAGCGAGACGAAA
TACGCGATCGCTGTTAAAAGGACAATTACAAACAGGAATCGAATGCAACCGGCGCAGGAACACTGCCAGC
GCATCAACAATATTTTCACCTGAATCAGGATATTCTTCTAATACCTGGAATGCTGTTTTCCCGGGGATCG
CAGTGGTGAGTAACCATGCATCATCAGGAGTACGGATAAAATGCTTGATGGTCGGAAGAGGCATAAATTC
CGTCAGCCAGTTTAGTCTGACCATCTCATCTGTAACATCATTGGCAACGCTACCTTTGCCATGTTTCAGA
AACAACTCTGGCGCATCGGGCTTCCCATACAATCGATAGATTGTCGCACCTGATTGCCCGACATTATCGC
GAGCCCATTTATACCCATATAAATCAGCATCCATGTTGGAATTTAATCGCGGCCTCGAGCAAGACGTTTC
CCGTTGAATATGGCTCATAACACCCCTTGTATTACTGTTTATGTAAGCAGACAGTTTTATTGTTCATGAT
GATATATTTTTATCTTGTGCAATGTAACATCAGAGATTTTGAGACACAACGTGGCTTTCCCCCCCCCCCC
ATTATTGAAGCATTTATCAGGGTTATTGTCTCATGAGCGGATACATATTTGAATGTATTTAGAAAAATAA
ACAAATAGGGGTTCCGCGCACATTTCCCCGAAAAGTGCCACCTGACGTCTAAGAAACCATTATTATCATG
ACATTAACCTATAAAAATAGGCGTATCACGAGGCCCTTTCGTCTCGCGCGTTTCGGTGATGACGGTGAAA
ACCTCTGACACATGCAGCTCCCGGAGACGGTCACAGCTTGTCTGTAAGCGGATGCCGGGAGCAGACAAGC
CCGTCAGGGCGCGTCAGCGGGTGTTGGCGGGTGTCGGGGCTGGCTTAACTATGCGG
